LOCUS       Exported 13118 bp ds-DNA circular SYN 12-MAY-2021
DEFINITION  synthetic circular DNA
ACCESSION   .
VERSION     .
KEYWORDS    pBbA5c-MevT(CO)-MBIS(CO, ispA)
SOURCE      synthetic DNA construct
  ORGANISM  synthetic DNA construct
REFERENCE   1 (bases 1 to 13118)
  AUTHORS   Peralta-Yahya PP, Ouellet M, Chan R, Mukhopadhyay A, Keasling JD,
            Lee TS
  TITLE     Identification and microbial production of a terpene-based advanced
            biofuel.
  JOURNAL   Nat Commun. 2011 Sep 27;2:483. doi: 10.1038/ncomms1494.
  PUBMED    21952217
REFERENCE   2 (bases 1 to 13118)
  AUTHORS   .
  TITLE     Direct Submission
  JOURNAL   Exported May 12, 2021 from SnapGene Server 1.1.58
            http://www.snapgene.com
FEATURES             Location/Qualifiers
     source          1..13118
                     /organism="synthetic DNA construct"
                     /mol_type="other DNA"
     CDS             complement(49..1131)
                     /codon_start=1
                     /gene="lacI"
                     /product="lac repressor"
                     /label=lacI
                     /note="The lac repressor binds to the lac operator to
                     inhibit transcription in E. coli. This inhibition can be
                     relieved by adding lactose or
                     isopropyl-beta-D-thiogalactopyranoside (IPTG)."
                     /translation="MKPVTLYDVAEYAGVSYQTVSRVVNQASHVSAKTREKVEAAMAEL
                     NYIPNRVAQQLAGKQSLLIGVATSSLALHAPSQIVAAIKSRADQLGASVVVSMVERSGV
                     EACKAAVHNLLAQRVSGLIINYPLDDQDAIAVEAACTNVPALFLDVSDQTPINSIIFSH
                     EDGTRLGVEHLVALGHQQIALLAGPLSSVSARLRLAGWHKYLTRNQIQPIAEREGDWSA
                     MSGFQQTMQMLNEGIVPTAMLVANDQMALGAMRAITESGLRVGADISVVGYDDTEDSSC
                     YIPPLTTIKQDFRLLGQTSVDRLLQLSQGQAVKGNQLLPVSLVKRKTTLAPNTQTASPR
                     ALADSLMQLARQVSRLESGQ"
     primer_bind     1093..1112
                     /label=LacI-R
                     /note="LacI, reverse primer"
     promoter        complement(1132..1209)
                     /gene="lacI"
                     /label=lacI promoter
     primer_bind     1415..1434
                     /label=pBRrevBam
                     /note="pBR322 vectors, tet region, downstream of BamHI,
                     reverse primer"
     promoter        1520..1550
                     /label=lac UV5 promoter
                     /note="E. coli lac promoter with an ""up"" mutation"
     protein_bind    1558..1574
                     /label=lac operator
                     /bound_moiety="lac repressor encoded by lacI"
                     /note="The lac repressor binds to the lac operator to
                     inhibit transcription in E. coli. This inhibition can be
                     relieved by adding lactose or
                     isopropyl-beta-D-thiogalactopyranoside (IPTG)."
     CDS             5220..5231
                     /codon_start=1
                     /product="Factor Xa recognition and cleavage site"
                     /label=Factor Xa site
                     /translation="IEGR"
     CDS             8840..8851
                     /codon_start=1
                     /product="Factor Xa recognition and cleavage site"
                     /label=Factor Xa site
                     /translation="IEGR"
     terminator      11283..11354
                     /label=rrnB T1 terminator
                     /note="transcription terminator T1 from the E. coli rrnB
                     gene"
     terminator      11370..11397
                     /label=T7Te terminator
                     /note="phage T7 early transcription terminator"
     primer_bind     complement(11425..11442)
                     /label=L4440
                     /note="L4440 vector, forward primer"
     rep_origin      complement(11559..12104)
                     /direction=LEFT
                     /label=p15A ori
                     /note="Plasmids containing the medium-copy-number p15A
                     origin of replication can be propagated in E. coli cells
                     that contain a second plasmid with the ColE1 origin. "
     primer_bind     complement(11639..11658)
                     /label=pBR322ori-F
                     /note="pBR322 origin, forward primer"
     terminator      12218..12312
                     /label=lambda t0 terminator
                     /note="transcription terminator from phage lambda"
     CDS             complement(12333..12992)
                     /codon_start=1
                     /gene="cat"
                     /product="chloramphenicol acetyltransferase"
                     /label=CmR
                     /note="confers resistance to chloramphenicol"
                     /translation="MEKKITGYTTVDISQWHRKEHFEAFQSVAQCTYNQTVQLDITAFL
                     KTVKKNKHKFYPAFIHILARLMNAHPEFRMAMKDGELVIWDSVHPCYTVFHEQTETFSS
                     LWSEYHDDFRQFLHIYSQDVACYGENLAYFPKGFIENMFFVSANPWVSFTSFDLNVANM
                     DNFFAPVFTMGKYYTQGDKVLMPLAIQVHHAVCDGFHVGRMLNELQQYCDEWQGGA"
     primer_bind     12907..12926
                     /label=CAT-R
                     /note="Chloramphenicol resistance gene, reverse primer"
     promoter        complement(12993..13095)
                     /label=cat promoter
                     /note="promoter of the E. coli cat gene encoding
                     chloramphenicol acetyltransferase"
ORIGIN
        1 gacgtcggtg cctaatgagt gagctaactt acattaattg cgttgcgctc actgcccgct
       61 ttccagtcgg gaaacctgtc gtgccagctg cattaatgaa tcggccaacg cgcggggaga
      121 ggcggtttgc gtattgggcg ccagggtggt ttttcttttc accagtgaga cgggcaacag
      181 ctgattgccc ttcaccgcct ggccctgaga gagttgcagc aagcggtcca cgctggtttg
      241 ccccagcagg cgaaaatcct gtttgatggt ggttaacggc gggatataac atgagctgtc
      301 ttcggtatcg tcgtatccca ctaccgagat gtccgcacca acgcgcagcc cggactcggt
      361 aatggcgcgc attgcgccca gcgccatctg atcgttggca accagcatcg cagtgggaac
      421 gatgccctca ttcagcattt gcatggtttg ttgaaaaccg gacatggcac tccagtcgcc
      481 ttcccgttcc gctatcggct gaatttgatt gcgagtgaga tatttatgcc agccagccag
      541 acgcagacgc gccgagacag aacttaatgg gcccgctaac agcgcgattt gctggtgacc
      601 caatgcgacc agatgctcca cgcccagtcg cgtaccgtct tcatgggaga aaataatact
      661 gttgatgggt gtctggtcag agacatcaag aaataacgcc ggaacattag tgcaggcagc
      721 ttccacagca atggcatcct ggtcatccag cggatagtta atgatcagcc cactgacgcg
      781 ttgcgcgaga agattgtgca ccgccgcttt acaggcttcg acgccgcttc gttctaccat
      841 cgacaccacc acgctggcac ccagttgatc ggcgcgagat ttaatcgccg cgacaatttg
      901 cgacggcgcg tgcagggcca gactggaggt ggcaacgcca atcagcaacg actgtttgcc
      961 cgccagttgt tgtgccacgc ggttgggaat gtaattcagc tccgccatcg ccgcttccac
     1021 tttttcccgc gttttcgcag aaacgtggct ggcctggttc accacgcggg aaacggtctg
     1081 ataagagaca ccggcatact ctgcgacatc gtataacgtt actggtttca cattcaccac
     1141 cctgaattga ctctcttccg ggcgctatca tgccataccg cgaaaggttt tgcgccattc
     1201 gatggtgtcc gggatctcga cgctctccct tatgcgactc ctgcattagg aagcagccca
     1261 gtagtaggtt gaggccgttg agcaccgccg ccgcaaggaa tggtgcatgc aaggagatgg
     1321 cgcccaacag tcccccggcc acggggcctg ccaccatacc cacgccgaaa caagcgctca
     1381 tgagcccgaa gtggcgagcc cgatcttccc catcggtgat gtcggcgata taggcgccag
     1441 caaccgcacc tgtggcgccg gtgatgccgg ccacgatgcg tccggcgtag aggatcgaga
     1501 tcgtttaggc accccaggct ttacacttta tgcttccggc tcgtataatg tgtggaattg
     1561 tgagcggata acaatttcag aattcaaaag atctaaagga ggccatcctg gccatgaaga
     1621 actgtgtgat tgtttctgcg gtccgcacgg cgatcggcag ctttaacggc tctttagcga
     1681 gcacctctgc aatcgatctg ggtgcgacgg tcattaaggc cgccattgaa cgcgccaaaa
     1741 tcgacagcca gcacgttgat gaggtgatca tgggcaatgt gttacaagcc ggcctgggtc
     1801 aaaacccagc gcgtcaagca ctgttaaaat ctggtctggc cgagaccgtg tgtggcttca
     1861 ccgtcaataa ggtttgcggc tctggcctga agagcgtggc cctggcagca caagcgattc
     1921 aagccggtca ggcacaaagc atcgttgcgg gtggcatgga gaacatgtct ctggcgccgt
     1981 acttattaga tgccaaagcc cgcagcggtt atcgcctggg cgatggtcag gtgtacgacg
     2041 tcatcttacg cgatggctta atgtgcgcga cccacggtta ccacatgggt attacggccg
     2101 aaaacgtggc gaaagaatac ggcattacgc gcgagatgca ggatgaatta gcactgcact
     2161 ctcagcgcaa agcagcagcc gcgatcgagt ctggtgcgtt tacggcggaa atcgtgccag
     2221 ttaacgtggt cacgcgcaag aagacgttcg ttttcagcca ggacgagttc ccgaaggcaa
     2281 acagcaccgc ggaggcctta ggtgccttac gcccagcctt tgacaaagcg ggcacggtca
     2341 ccgccggtaa tgcgagcggc atcaatgatg gtgcagcggc actggtcatc atggaagaga
     2401 gcgccgcatt agcagcgggt ctgaccccat tagcgcgcat taaatcttat gccagcggcg
     2461 gcgtcccacc agccctgatg ggcatgggtc cggtcccagc cacgcaaaaa gccctgcaat
     2521 tagcgggcct gcaactggcc gacattgatc tgatcgaggc gaacgaggcg tttgcagcgc
     2581 agttcctggc ggtgggtaag aatctgggct tcgacagcga gaaagtcaat gtgaacggtg
     2641 gcgcgattgc gttaggccat ccgattggtg caagcggcgc acgcatctta gtgacgttac
     2701 tgcacgccat gcaggcacgc gacaagacct taggcctggc gaccttatgt attggtggcg
     2761 gtcaaggtat cgccatggtg atcgaacgcc tgaactgatg aaggaggaaa gcaaaatgaa
     2821 actgagcacc aagctgtgct ggtgtggcat caagggtcgc ctgcgcccac aaaagcagca
     2881 acagctgcac aacacgaacc tgcaaatgac cgagctgaaa aagcagaaga cggccgagca
     2941 aaagacccgc ccgcagaacg ttggcatcaa gggcatccag atttatatcc cgacgcagtg
     3001 tgtcaaccaa tctgagctgg agaaattcga tggcgtcagc cagggtaagt acaccatcgg
     3061 cctgggccag accaacatga gcttcgtgaa cgaccgtgag gacatctatt ctatgagcct
     3121 gacggtgctg tctaagctga tcaagagcta caacatcgac acgaataaga tcggtcgtct
     3181 ggaggtgggt acggagacgc tgattgacaa gagcaaaagc gtgaagtctg tcttaatgca
     3241 gctgttcggc gagaacacgg atgtcgaggg tatcgacacc ctgaacgcgt gttacggcgg
     3301 caccaacgca ctgttcaata gcctgaactg gattgagagc aacgcctggg atggccgcga
     3361 tgcgatcgtc gtgtgcggcg atatcgccat ctatgacaag ggtgcggcac gtccgaccgg
     3421 cggtgcaggc accgttgcga tgtggattgg cccggacgca ccaattgtct tcgattctgt
     3481 ccgcgcgtct tacatggagc acgcctacga cttttacaag ccggacttca cgagcgaata
     3541 cccgtacgtg gacggccact tctctctgac ctgctatgtg aaggcgctgg accaggttta
     3601 taagtcttat agcaaaaagg cgatttctaa gggcctggtc agcgacccgg caggcagcga
     3661 cgccctgaac gtgctgaagt atttcgacta caacgtgttc catgtcccga cctgcaaatt
     3721 agtgaccaaa tcttatggcc gcctgttata taatgatttc cgtgccaacc cgcagctgtt
     3781 cccggaggtt gacgccgagc tggcgacgcg tgattacgac gagagcctga ccgacaagaa
     3841 catcgagaag accttcgtca acgtcgcgaa gccgttccac aaagagcgtg tggcccaaag
     3901 cctgatcgtc ccgaccaaca cgggcaacat gtataccgcg tctgtctacg cggcattcgc
     3961 gagcctgctg aattacgtcg gttctgacga cctgcagggc aagcgcgttg gcctgttcag
     4021 ctacggtagc ggcttagcgg ccagcctgta tagctgcaaa attgtcggcg acgtccagca
     4081 catcatcaag gagctggaca tcaccaacaa gctggcgaag cgcatcaccg agacgccgaa
     4141 agattacgag gcagcgatcg agttacgcga gaatgcgcat ctgaagaaga acttcaagcc
     4201 gcaaggtagc atcgagcacc tgcagagcgg cgtctactac ctgacgaaca ttgacgacaa
     4261 gttccgccgt tcttatgacg tcaaaaagta actagtagga ggaaaacatc atggtgctga
     4321 cgaacaaaac cgtcattagc ggcagcaagg tgaagtctct gagcagcgcc caaagctcta
     4381 gcagcggccc gtctagcagc agcgaggagg acgacagccg tgacattgag tctctggaca
     4441 agaagatccg cccgctggag gagttagagg ccctgctgag cagcggcaac accaagcagc
     4501 tgaagaacaa ggaagttgca gcgctggtga tccacggtaa gctgccactg tatgcgctgg
     4561 aaaagaaact gggcgatacg acgcgtgcgg tcgcggtgcg tcgcaaagcc ttaagcatct
     4621 tagcggaggc cccggtgtta gccagcgacc gcctgccgta caagaactac gactacgacc
     4681 gcgtgtttgg cgcgtgctgc gagaatgtca ttggctacat gccgttaccg gttggtgtga
     4741 tcggcccgct ggtcattgat ggcacgagct atcacattcc aatggcgacc acggaaggtt
     4801 gcttagtcgc cagcgccatg cgtggctgta aggcgattaa cgccggcggt ggcgcgacga
     4861 ccgtgttaac caaggatggt atgacgcgcg gtccggtcgt ccgcttccca acgctgaagc
     4921 gcagcggcgc gtgtaagatt tggctggatt ctgaggaggg ccaaaacgcg atcaagaaag
     4981 ccttcaactc tacgagccgt ttcgcgcgtt tacagcatat ccagacctgc ctggccggcg
     5041 acctgctgtt catgcgcttc cgcaccacca cgggcgatgc gatgggcatg aacatgatca
     5101 gcaagggcgt cgaatatagc ctgaaacaaa tggtggaaga atatggctgg gaggacatgg
     5161 aggttgtctc tgtgagcggc aactattgca ccgacaagaa gccggcagcc attaactgga
     5221 ttgagggtcg cggcaaaagc gtcgtggcag aagcgaccat cccaggcgac gtggtccgta
     5281 aggttctgaa gagcgacgtc agcgccctgg ttgagttaaa tatcgcgaaa aacctggtcg
     5341 gcagcgcgat ggcgggcagc gtgggtggct ttaacgcaca tgcagcgaat ctggttacgg
     5401 cggttttctt agccttaggt caggacccag cccaaaatgt cgagagcagc aactgcatta
     5461 ccttaatgaa agaggttgac ggtgacctgc gcatcagcgt ttctatgccg tctatcgagg
     5521 tcggcacgat cggcggcggc accgttttag aaccgcaagg tgcgatgctg gatctgctgg
     5581 gcgtgcgcgg cccacatgca acggccccag gcaccaatgc ccgccaactg gcccgtatcg
     5641 tggcctgcgc ggttctggcg ggtgagctga gcctgtgcgc cgcattagcc gcgggccatt
     5701 tagttcaatc tcacatgacc cacaaccgca agccggcaga accaaccaag ccaaataacc
     5761 tggacgcaac cgacattaac cgtctgaagg atggcagcgt cacgtgcatt aaaagctgat
     5821 gaggatctag gaggaaataa ccatgtctct gccattcctg acgtctgcgc caggtaaggt
     5881 gatcatcttc ggcgagcact ctgcggtgta caataagccg gccgtcgccg cctctgtgtc
     5941 tgcgttacgc acctacctgc tgatcagcga atcttctgca ccggacacga tcgagctgga
     6001 ctttccggac atcagcttca accacaagtg gagcatcaac gacttcaacg cgatcacgga
     6061 ggaccaggtg aacagccaaa agctggccaa agcccagcaa gcaaccgacg gtctgtctca
     6121 ggagctggtg tctctgctgg acccgctgtt agcgcagtta agcgagagct tccattacca
     6181 cgccgcgttc tgcttcctgt acatgttcgt ttgcctgtgc ccgcacgcaa agaacatcaa
     6241 gttcagcctg aagagcacgc tgccgattgg cgcaggctta ggctctagcg catctatcag
     6301 cgtgagcctg gcgctggcga tggcctatct gggtggcctg attggcagca acgacctgga
     6361 gaaactgagc gaaaacgaca agcacatcgt gaaccagtgg gcctttatcg gcgagaagtg
     6421 cattcatggc accccgagcg gcattgacaa cgcagttgcc acgtatggca acgccctgct
     6481 gttcgagaaa gacagccaca acggcacgat caacacgaac aacttcaagt tcctggacga
     6541 cttcccggcg atcccgatga ttctgaccta cacccgtatc ccacgcagca ccaaggattt
     6601 agtcgcccgc gtgcgtgttt tagtcaccga aaagttcccg gaggtgatga agccgatcct
     6661 ggacgcgatg ggcgagtgcg cgctgcaggg tctggagatc atgaccaagc tgagcaagtg
     6721 caagggcacc gacgatgagg cggtggagac caacaatgag ctgtacgagc agctgctgga
     6781 gctgatccgt atcaatcacg gcctgctggt ctctatcggt gtgtctcacc cgggcctgga
     6841 actgatcaaa aacctgagcg acgacctgcg cattggctct acgaaattaa cgggtgcagg
     6901 tggcggtggc tgctctttaa cgctgctgcg ccgtgacatt acgcaggagc aaatcgacag
     6961 cttcaagaag aagctgcagg acgacttcag ctacgagacg ttcgagacgg acctgggcgg
     7021 cacgggctgt tgcctgctga gcgccaaaaa tctgaacaag gacctgaaga tcaaaagcct
     7081 ggtgttccag ctgttcgaaa acaagacgac cacgaagcag cagatcgacg acctgttact
     7141 gccgggtaac accaatctgc cgtggacgtc ttaaggatct aggagggaga tcatatgagc
     7201 gaattacgtg cattcagcgc gccaggtaag gcactgctgg ccggtggcta cctggtgtta
     7261 gacaccaagt acgaggcgtt cgtcgtcggc ttatctgccc gtatgcatgc agttgcccac
     7321 ccgtatggta gcctgcaggg ctctgacaag ttcgaagtgc gtgtgaagag caagcagttc
     7381 aaggacggcg agtggctgta ccacattagc ccaaagagcg gcttcatccc ggttagcatt
     7441 ggtggcagca agaacccatt tatcgagaag gtcattgcca acgtcttcag ctacttcaag
     7501 ccgaatatgg acgattactg caaccgcaac ctgttcgtca tcgacatttt cagcgacgac
     7561 gcgtaccaca gccaagagga ctctgttacg gagcatcgtg gtaaccgccg cctgagcttc
     7621 cacagccatc gcattgagga ggtgccgaag acgggtctgg gttctagcgc cggtttagtt
     7681 accgtcttaa cgacggcgtt agcgagcttc ttcgtgagcg acctggagaa caacgtggac
     7741 aagtaccgcg aagtgattca taacctggcg caggtggcac attgtcaggc ccaaggtaag
     7801 attggctctg gttttgatgt ggcagcggcc gcctatggct ctatccgcta tcgccgcttt
     7861 ccgccggccc tgatcagcaa tctgccggac atcggctctg cgacgtatgg tagcaaactg
     7921 gcgcatctgg tggacgagga ggactggaac atcaccatta agtctaatca cctgccgagc
     7981 ggcttaacgt tatggatggg cgatatcaag aacggcagcg aaacggttaa gctggtgcag
     8041 aaagtgaaaa actggtacga cagccacatg ccggaaagcc tgaagattta cacggagctg
     8101 gaccacgcca atagccgttt catggatggt ctgagcaagc tggaccgcct gcacgaaacc
     8161 cacgacgact acagcgacca aatcttcgag agcctggagc gcaatgactg cacctgccag
     8221 aagtacccgg agatcacgga ggtccgcgat gccgtggcaa cgattcgccg tagcttccgc
     8281 aaaattacga aggagagcgg cgcggatatc gaaccaccgg tccagacgtc tctgctggac
     8341 gactgtcaaa ccttaaaggg cgtgttaacg tgcctgattc cgggcgcggg tggttacgac
     8401 gccattgccg tcatcacgaa acaggacgtc gatctgcgcg cacaaacggc caacgacaaa
     8461 cgtttcagca aagtccaatg gctggatgtt acgcaggccg actggggtgt tcgcaaggag
     8521 aaggacccgg aaacgtatct ggataagtga ggatctagga ggattatgag atgaccgttt
     8581 acacagcatc cgttaccgca cccgtcaaca tcgcaaccct taagtattgg gggaaaaggg
     8641 acacgaagtt gaatctgccc accaattcgt ccatatcagt gactttatcg caagatgacc
     8701 tcagaacgtt gacctctgcg gctactgcac ctgagtttga acgcgacact ttgtggttaa
     8761 atggagaacc acacagcatc gacaatgaaa gaactcaaaa ttgtctgcgc gacctacgcc
     8821 aattaagaaa ggaaatggaa tcgaaggacg cctcattgcc cacattatct caatggaaac
     8881 tccacattgt ctccgaaaat aactttccta cagcagctgg tttagcttcc tccgctgctg
     8941 gctttgctgc attggtctct gcaattgcta agttatacca attaccacag tcaacttcag
     9001 aaatatctag aatagcaaga aaggggtctg gttcagcttg tagatcgttg tttggcggat
     9061 acgtggcctg ggaaatggga aaagctgaag atggtcatga ttccatggca gtacaaatcg
     9121 cagacagctc tgactggcct cagatgaaag cttgtgtcct agttgtcagc gatattaaaa
     9181 aggatgtgag ttccactcag ggtatgcaat tgaccgtggc aacctccgaa ctatttaaag
     9241 aaagaattga acatgtcgta ccaaagagat ttgaagtcat gcgtaaagcc attgttgaaa
     9301 aagatttcgc cacctttgca aaggaaacaa tgatggattc caactctttc catgccacat
     9361 gtttggactc tttccctcca atattctaca tgaatgacac ttccaagcgt atcatcagtt
     9421 ggtgccacac cattaatcag ttttacggag aaacaatcgt tgcatacacg tttgatgcag
     9481 gtccaaatgc tgtgttgtac tacttagctg aaaatgagtc gaaactcttt gcatttatct
     9541 ataaattgtt tggctctgtt cctggatggg acaagaaatt tactactgag cagcttgagg
     9601 ctttcaacca tcaatttgaa tcatctaact ttactgcacg tgaattggat cttgagttgc
     9661 aaaaggatgt tgccagagtg attttaactc aagtcggttc aggcccacaa gaaacaaacg
     9721 aatctttgat tgacgcaaag actggtctac caaaggaata aggatctagg aggtaatgat
     9781 aatgcaaacg gaacacgtca ttttattgaa tgcacaggga gttcccacgg gtacgctgga
     9841 aaagtatgcc gcacacacgg cagacacccg cttacatctc gcgttctcca gttggctgtt
     9901 taatgccaaa ggacaattat tagttacccg ccgcgcactg agcaaaaaag catggcctgg
     9961 cgtgtggact aactcggttt gtgggcaccc acaactggga gaaagcaacg aagacgcagt
    10021 gatccgccgt tgccgttatg agcttggcgt ggaaattacg cctcctgaat ctatctatcc
    10081 tgactttcgc taccgcgcca ccgatccgag tggcattgtg gaaaatgaag tgtgtccggt
    10141 atttgccgca cgcaccacta gtgcgttaca gatcaatgat gatgaagtga tggattatca
    10201 atggtgtgat ttagcagatg tattacacgg tattgatgcc acgccgtggg cgttcagtcc
    10261 gtggatggtg atgcaggcga caaatcgcga agccagaaaa cgattatctg catttaccca
    10321 gcttaaataa ggatctagga ggataaagaa atggactttc cgcagcaact cgaagcctgc
    10381 gttaagcagg ccaaccaggc gctgagccgt tttatcgccc cactgccctt tcagaacact
    10441 cccgtggtcg aaaccatgca gtatggcgca ttattaggtg gtaagcgcct gcgacctttc
    10501 ctggtttatg ccaccggtca tatgttcggc gttagcacaa acacgctgga cgcacccgct
    10561 gccgccgttg agtgtatcca cgcttactca ttaattcatg atgatttacc ggcaatggat
    10621 gatgacgatc tgcgtcgcgg tttgccaacc tgccatgtga agtttggcga agcaaacgcg
    10681 attctcgctg gcgacgcttt acaaacgctg gcgttctcga ttttaagcga tgccgatatg
    10741 ccggaagtgt cggaccgcga cagaatttcg atgatttctg aactggcgag cgccagtggt
    10801 attgccggaa tgtgcggtgg tcaggcatta gatttagacg cggaaggcaa acacgtacct
    10861 ctggacgcgc ttgagcgtat tcatcgtcat aaaaccggcg cattgattcg cgccgccgtt
    10921 cgccttggtg cattaagcgc cggagataaa ggacgtcgtg ctctgccggt actcgacaag
    10981 tatgcagaga gcatcggcct tgccttccag gttcaggatg acatcctgga tgtggtggga
    11041 gatactgcaa cgttgggaaa acgccagggt gccgaccagc aacttggtaa aagtacctac
    11101 cctgcacttc tgggccttga gcaagcccgg aagaaagccc gggatctgat cgacgatgcc
    11161 cgtcagtcgc tgaaacaact ggctgaacag tcactcgata cctcggcact ggaagcgcta
    11221 gcggactaca tcatccagcg taataaataa ggatccaaac tcgagtaagg atctccaggc
    11281 atcaaataaa acgaaaggct cagtcgaaag actgggcctt tcgttttatc tgttgtttgt
    11341 cggtgaacgc tctctactag agtcacactg gctcaccttc gggtgggcct ttctgcgttt
    11401 atacctaggg atatattccg cttcctcgct cactgactcg ctacgctcgg tcgttcgact
    11461 gcggcgagcg gaaatggctt acgaacgggg cggagatttc ctggaagatg ccaggaagat
    11521 acttaacagg gaagtgagag ggccgcggca aagccgtttt tccataggct ccgcccccct
    11581 gacaagcatc acgaaatctg acgctcaaat cagtggtggc gaaacccgac aggactataa
    11641 agataccagg cgtttccccc tggcggctcc ctcgtgcgct ctcctgttcc tgcctttcgg
    11701 tttaccggtg tcattccgct gttatggccg cgtttgtctc attccacgcc tgacactcag
    11761 ttccgggtag gcagttcgct ccaagctgga ctgtatgcac gaaccccccg ttcagtccga
    11821 ccgctgcgcc ttatccggta actatcgtct tgagtccaac ccggaaagac atgcaaaagc
    11881 accactggca gcagccactg gtaattgatt tagaggagtt agtcttgaag tcatgcgccg
    11941 gttaaggcta aactgaaagg acaagttttg gtgactgcgc tcctccaagc cagttacctc
    12001 ggttcaaaga gttggtagct cagagaacct tcgaaaaacc gccctgcaag gcggtttttt
    12061 cgttttcaga gcaagagatt acgcgcagac caaaacgatc tcaagaagat catcttatta
    12121 atcagataaa atatttctag atttcagtgc aatttatctc ttcaaatgta gcacctgaag
    12181 tcagccccat acgatataag ttgttactag tgcttggatt ctcaccaata aaaaacgccc
    12241 ggcggcaacc gagcgttctg aacaaatcca gatggagttc tgaggtcatt actggatcta
    12301 tcaacaggag tccaagcgag ctcgatatca aattacgccc cgccctgcca ctcatcgcag
    12361 tactgttgta attcattaag cattctgccg acatggaagc catcacaaac ggcatgatga
    12421 acctgaatcg ccagcggcat cagcaccttg tcgccttgcg tataatattt gcccatggtg
    12481 aaaacggggg cgaagaagtt gtccatattg gccacgttta aatcaaaact ggtgaaactc
    12541 acccagggat tggctgagac gaaaaacata ttctcaataa accctttagg gaaataggcc
    12601 aggttttcac cgtaacacgc cacatcttgc gaatatatgt gtagaaactg ccggaaatcg
    12661 tcgtggtatt cactccagag cgatgaaaac gtttcagttt gctcatggaa aacggtgtaa
    12721 caagggtgaa cactatccca tatcaccagc tcaccgtctt tcattgccat acgaaattcc
    12781 ggatgagcat tcatcaggcg ggcaagaatg tgaataaagg ccggataaaa cttgtgctta
    12841 tttttcttta cggtctttaa aaaggccgta atatccagct gaacggtctg gttataggta
    12901 cattgagcaa ctgactgaaa tgcctcaaaa tgttctttac gatgccattg ggatatatca
    12961 acggtggtat atccagtgat ttttttctcc attttagctt ccttagctcc tgaaaatctc
    13021 gataactcaa aaaatacgcc cggtagtgat cttatttcat tatggtgaaa gttggaacct
    13081 cttacgtgcc gatcaacgtc tcattttcgc cagatatc
//
