>Addgene plasmid #35151 | pBbA5c-MevT(CO)-MBIS(CO, ispA) | addgene full sequence | sequence record 358971 | Addgene NGS Result
TTTACACTTTATGCTTCCGGCTCGTATAATGTGTGGAATTGTGAGCGGATAACAATTTCAGAATTCAAAA
GATCTAAAGGAGGCCATCCTGGCCATGAAGAACTGTGTGATTGTTTCTGCGGTCCGCACGGCGATCGGCA
GCTTTAACGGCTCTTTAGCGAGCACCTCTGCAATCGATCTGGGTGCGACGGTCATTAAGGCCGCCATTGA
ACGCGCCAAAATCGACAGCCAGCACGTTGATGAGGTGATCATGGGCAATGTGTTACAAGCCGGCCTGGGT
CAAAACCCAGCGCGTCAAGCACTGTTAAAATCTGGTCTGGCCGAGACCGTGTGTGGCTTCACCGTCAATA
AGGTTTGCGGCTCTGGCCTGAAGAGCGTGGCCCTGGCAGCACAAGCGATTCAAGCCGGTCAGGCACAAAG
CATCGTTGCGGGTGGCATGGAGAACATGTCTCTGGCGCCGTACTTATTAGATGCCAAAGCCCGCAGCGGT
TATCGCCTGGGCGATGGTCAGGTGTACGACGTCATCTTACGCGATGGCTTAATGTGCGCGACCCACGGTT
ACCACATGGGTATTACGGCCGAAAACGTGGCGAAAGAATACGGCATTACGCGCGAGATGCAGGATGAATT
AGCACTGCACTCTCAGCGCAAAGCAGCAGCCGCGATCGAGTCTGGTGCGTTTACGGCGGAAATCGTGCCA
GTTAACGTGGTCACGCGCAAGAAGACGTTCGTTTTCAGCCAGGACGAGTTCCCGAAGGCAAACAGCACCG
CGGAGGCCTTAGGTGCCTTACGCCCAGCCTTTGACAAAGCGGGCACGGTCACCGCCGGTAATGCGAGCGG
CATCAATGATGGTGCAGCGGCACTGGTCATCATGGAAGAGAGCGCCGCATTAGCAGCGGGTCTGACCCCA
TTAGCGCGCATTAAATCTTATGCCAGCGGCGGCGTCCCACCAGCCCTGATGGGCATGGGTCCGGTCCCAG
CCACGCAAAAAGCCCTGCAATTAGCGGGCCTGCAACTGGCCGACATTGATCTGATCGAGGCGAACGAGGC
GTTTGCAGCGCAGTTCCTGGCGGTGGGTAAGAATCTGGGCTTCGACAGCGAGAAAGTCAATGTGAACGGT
GGCGCGATTGCGTTAGGCCATCCGATTGGTGCAAGCGGCGCACGCATCTTAGTGACGTTACTGCACGCCA
TGCAGGCACGCGACAAGACCTTAGGCCTGGCGACCTTATGTATTGGTGGCGGTCAAGGTATCGCCATGGT
GATCGAACGCCTGAACTGATGAGGATCTAGGAGGAAAGCAAAATGAAACTGAGCACCAAGCTGTGCTGGT
GTGGCATCAAGGGTCGCCTGCGCCCACAAAAGCAGCAACAGCTGCACAACACGAACCTGCAAATGACCGA
GCTGAAAAAGCAGAAGACGGCCGAGCAAAAGACCCGCCCGCAGAACGTTGGCATCAAGGGCATCCAGATT
TATATCCCGACGCAGTGTGTCAACCAATCTGAGCTGGAGAAATTCGATGGCGTCAGCCAGGGTAAGTACA
CCATCGGCCTGGGCCAGACCAACATGAGCTTCGTGAACGACCGTGAGGACATCTATTCTATGAGCCTGAC
GGTGCTGTCTAAGCTGATCAAGAGCTACAACATCGACACGAATAAGATCGGTCGTCTGGAGGTGGGTACG
GAGACGCTGATTGACAAGAGCAAAAGCGTGAAGTCTGTCTTAATGCAGCTGTTCGGCGAGAACACGGATG
TCGAGGGTATCGACACCCTGAACGCGTGTTACGGCGGCACCAACGCACTGTTCAATAGCCTGAACTGGAT
TGAGAGCAACGCCTGGGATGGCCGCGATGCGATCGTCGTGTGCGGCGATATCGCCATCTATGACAAGGGT
GCGGCACGTCCGACCGGCGGTGCAGGCACCGTTGCGATGTGGATTGGCCCGGACGCACCAATTGTCTTCG
ATTCTGTCCGCGCGTCTTACATGGAGCACGCCTACGACTTTTACAAGCCGGACTTCACGAGCGAATACCC
GTACGTGGACGGCCACTTCTCTCTGACCTGCTATGTGAAGGCGCTGGACCAGGTTTATAAGTCTTATAGC
AAAAAGGCGATTTCTAAGGGCCTGGTCAGCGACCCGGCAGGCAGCGACGCCCTGAACGTGCTGAAGTATT
TCGACTACAACGTGTTCCATGTCCCGACCTGCAAATTAGTGACCAAATCTTATGGCCGCCTGTTATATAA
TGATTTCCGTGCCAACCCGCAGCTGTTCCCGGAGGTTGACGCCGAGCTGGCGACGCGTGATTACGACGAG
AGCCTGACCGACAAGAACATCGAGAAGACCTTCGTCAACGTCGCGAAGCCGTTCCACAAAGAGCGTGTGG
CCCAAAGCCTGATCGTCCCGACCAACACGGGCAACATGTATACCGCGTCTGTCTACGCGGCATTCGCGAG
CCTGCTGAATTACGTCGGTTCTGACGACCTGCAGGGCAAGCGCGTTGGCCTGTTCAGCTACGGTAGCGGC
TTAGCGGCCAGCCTGTATAGCTGCAAAATTGTCGGCGACGTCCAGCACATCATCAAGGAGCTGGACATCA
CCAACAAGCTGGCGAAGCGCATCACCGAGACGCCGAAAGATTACGAGGCAGCGATCGAGTTACGCGAGAA
TGCGCATCTGAAGAAGAACTTCAAGCCGCAAGGTAGCATCGAGCACCTGCAGAGCGGCGTCTACTACCTG
ACGAACATTGACGACAAGTTCCGCCGTTCTTATGACGTCAAAAAGTAACTAGTAGGAGGAAAACATCATG
GTGCTGACGAACAAAACCGTCATTAGCGGCAGCAAGGTGAAGTCTCTGAGCAGCGCCCAAAGCTCTAGCA
GCGGCCCGTCTAGCAGCAGCGAGGAGGACGACAGCCGTGACATTGAGTCTCTGGACAAGAAGATCCGCCC
GCTGGAGGAGTTAGAGGCCCTGCTGAGCAGCGGCAACACCAAGCAGCTGAAGAACAAGGAAGTTGCAGCG
CTGGTGATCCACGGTAAGCTGCCACTGTATGCGCTGGAAAAGAAACTGGGCGATACGACGCGTGCGGTCG
CGGTGCGTCGCAAAGCCTTAAGCATCTTAGCGGAGGCCCCGGTGTTAGCCAGCGACCGCCTGCCGTACAA
GAACTACGACTACGACCGCGTGTTTGGCGCGTGCTGCGAGAATGTCATTGGCTACATGCCGTTACCGGTT
GGTGTGATCGGCCCGCTGGTCATTGATGGCACGAGCTATCACATTCCAATGGCGACCACGGAAGGTTGCT
TAGTCGCCAGCGCCATGCGTGGCTGTAAGGCGATTAACGCCGGCGGTGGCGCGACGACCGTGTTAACCAA
GGATGGTATGACGCGCGGTCCGGTCGTCCGCTTCCCAACGCTGAAGCGCAGCGGCGCGTGTAAGATTTGG
CTGGATTCTGAGGAGGGCCAAAACGCGATCAAGAAAGCCTTCAACTCTACGAGCCGTTTCGCGCGTTTAC
AGCATATCCAGACCTGCCTGGCCGGCGACCTGCTGTTCATGCGCTTCCGCACCACCACGGGCGATGCGAT
GGGCATGAACATGATCAGCAAGGGCGTCGAATATAGCCTGAAACAAATGGTGGAAGAATATGGCTGGGAG
GACATGGAGGTTGTCTCTGTGAGCGGCAACTATTGCACCGACAAGAAGCCGGCAGCCATTAACTGGATTG
AGGGTCGCGGCAAAAGCGTCGTGGCAGAAGCGACCATCCCAGGCGACGTGGTCCGTAAGGTTCTGAAGAG
CGACGTCAGCGCCCTGGTTGAGTTAAATATCGCGAAAAACCTGGTCGGCAGCGCGATGGCGGGCAGCGTG
GGTGGCTTTAACGCACATGCAGCGAATCTGGTTACGGCGGTTTTCTTAGCCTTAGGTCAGGACCCAGCCC
AAAATGTCGAGAGCAGCAACTGCATTACCTTAATGAAAGAGGTTGACGGTGACCTGCGCATCAGCGTTTC
TATGCCGTCTATCGAGGTCGGCACGATCGGCGGCGGCACCGTTTTAGAACCGCAAGGTGCGATGCTGGAT
CTGCTGGGCGTGCGCGGCCCACATGCAACGGCCCCAGGCACCAATGCCCGCCAACTGGCCCGTATCGTGG
CCTGCGCGGTTCTGGCGGGTGAGCTGAGCCTGTGCGCCGCATTAGCCGCGGGCCATTTAGTTCAATCTCA
CATGACCCACAACCGCAAGCCGGCAGAACCAACCAAGCCAAATAACCTGGACGCAACCGACATTAACCGT
CTGAAGGATGGCAGCGTCACGTGCATTAAAAGCTGATGAGGATCTAGGAGGAAATAACCATGTCTCTGCC
ATTCCTGACGTCTGCGCCAGGTAAGGTGATCATCTTCGGCGAGCACTCTGCGGTGTACAATAAGCCGGCC
GTCGCCGCCTCTGTGTCTGCGTTACGCACCTACCTGCTGATCAGCGAATCTTCTGCACCGGACACGATCG
AGCTGGACTTTCCGGACATCAGCTTCAACCACAAGTGGAGCATCAACGACTTCAACGCGATCACGGAGGA
CCAGGTGAACAGCCAAAAGCTGGCCAAAGCCCAGCAAGCAACCGACGGTCTGTCTCAGGAGCTGGTGTCT
CTGCTGGACCCGCTGTTAGCGCAGTTAAGCGAGAGCTTCCATTACCACGCCGCGTTCTGCTTCCTGTACA
TGTTCGTTTGCCTGTGCCCGCACGCAAAGAACATCAAGTTCAGCCTGAAGAGCACGCTGCCGATTGGCGC
AGGCTTAGGCTCTAGCGCATCTATCAGCGTGAGCCTGGCGCTGGCGATGGCCTATCTGGGTGGCCTGATT
GGCAGCAACGACCTGGAGAAACTGAGCGAAAACGACAAGCACATCGTGAACCAGTGGGCCTTTATCGGCG
AGAAGTGCATTCATGGCACCCCGAGCGGCATTGACAACGCAGTTGCCACGTATGGCAACGCCCTGCTGTT
CGAGAAAGACAGCCACAACGGCACGATCAACACGAACAACTTCAAGTTCCTGGACGACTTCCCGGCGATC
CCGATGATTCTGACCTACACCCGTATCCCACGCAGCACCAAGGATTTAGTCGCCCGCGTGCGTGTTTTAG
TCACCGAAAAGTTCCCGGAGGTGATGAAGCCGATCCTGGACGCGATGGGCGAGTGCGCGCTGCAGGGTCT
GGAGATCATGACCAAGCTGAGCAAGTGCAAGGGCACCGACGATGAGGCGGTGGAGACCAACAATGAGCTG
TACGAGCAGCTGCTGGAGCTGATCCGTATCAATCACGGCCTGCTGGTCTCTATCGGTGTGTCTCACCCGG
GCCTGGAACTGATCAAAAACCTGAGCGACGACCTGCGCATTGGCTCTACGAAATTAACGGGTGCAGGTGG
CGGTGGCTGCTCTTTAACGCTGCTGCGCAGTGACATTACGCAGGAGCAAATCGACAGCTTCAAGAAGAAG
CTGCAGGACGACTTCAGCTACGAGACGTTCGAGACGGACCTGGGCGGCACGGGCTGTTGCCTGCTGAGCG
CCAAAAATCTGAACAAGGACCTGAAGATCAAAAGCCTGGTGTTCCAGCTGTTCGAAAACAAGACGACCAC
GAAGCAGCAGATCGACGACCTGTTACTGCCGGGTAACACCAATCTGCCGTGGACGTCTTGAGGATCTAGG
AGGGAGATCATATGAGCGAATTACGTGCATTCAGCGCGCCAGGTAAGGCACTGCTGGCCGGTGGCTACCT
GGTGTTAGACACCAAGTACGAGGCGTTCGTCGTCGGCTTATCTGCCCGTATGCATGCAGTTGCCCACCCG
TATGGTAGCCTGCAGGGCTCTGACAAGTTCGAAGTGCGTGTGAAGAGCAAGCAGTTCAAGGACGGCGAGT
GGCTGTACCACATTAGCCCAAAGAGCGGCTTCATCCCGGTTAGCATTGGTGGCAGCAAGAACCCATTTAT
CGAGAAGGTCATTGCCAACGTCTTCAGCTACTTCAAGCCGAATATGGACGATTACTGCAACCGCAACCTG
TTCGTCATCGACATTTTCAGCGACGACGCGTACCACAGCCAAGAGGACTCTGTTACGGAGCATCGTGGTA
ACCGCCGCCTGAGCTTCCACAGCCATCGCATTGAGGAGGTGCCGAAGACGGGTCTGGGTTCTAGCGCCGG
TTTAGTTACCGTCTTAACGACGGCGTTAGCGAGCTTCTTCGTGAGCGACCTGGAGAACAACGTGGACAAG
TACCGCGAAGTGATTCATAACCTGGCGCAGGTGGCACATTGTCAGGCCCAAGGTAAGATTGGCTCTGGTT
TTGATGTGGCAGCGGCCGCCTATGGCTCTATCCGCTATCGCCGCTTTCCGCCGGCCCTGATCAGCAATCT
GCCGGACATCGGCTCTGCGACGTATGGTAGCAAACTGGCGCATCTGGTGGACGAGGAGGACTGGAACATC
ACCATTAAGTCTAATCACCTGCCGAGCGGCTTAACGTTATGGATGGGCGATATCAAGAACGGCAGCGAAA
CGGTTAAGCTGGTGCAGAAAGTGAAAAACTGGTACGACAGCCACATGCCGGAAAGCCTGAAGATTTACAC
GGAGCTGGACCACGCCAATAGCCGTTTCATGGATGGTCTGAGCAAGCTGGACCGCCTGCACGAAACCCAC
GACGACTACAGCGACCAAATCTTCGAGAGCCTGGAGCGCAATGACTGCACCTGCCAGAAGTACCCGGAGA
TCACGGAGGTCCGCGATGCCGTGGCAACGATTCGCCGTAGCTTCCGCAAAATTACGAAGGAGAGCGGCGC
GGATATCGAACCACCGGTCCAGACGTCTCTGCTGGACGACTGTCAAACCTTAAAGGGCGTGTTAACGTGC
CTGATTCCGGGCGCGGGTGGTTACGACGCCATTGCCGTCATCACGAAACAGGACGTCGATCTGCGCGCAC
AAACGGCCAACGACAAACGTTTCAGCAAAGTCCAATGGCTGGATGTTACGCAGGCCGACTGGGGTGTTCG
CAAGGAGAAGGACCCGGAAACGTATCTGGATAAGTGAGGATCTAGGAGGATTATGAGATGACCGTTTACA
CAGCATCCGTTACCGCACCCGTCAACATCGCAACCCTTAAGTATTGGGGGAAAAGGGACACGAAGTTGAA
TCTGCCCACCAATTCGTCCATATCAGTGACTTTATCGCAAGATGACCTCAGAACGTTGACCTCTGCGGCT
ACTGCACCTGAGTTTGAACGCGACACTTTGTGGTTAAATGGAGAACCACACAGCATCGACAATGAAAGAA
CTCAAAATTGTCTGCGCGACCTACGCCAATTAAGAAAGGAAATGGAATCGAAGGACGCCTCATTGCCCAC
ATTATCTCAATGGAAACTCCACATTGTCTCCGAAAATAACTTTCCTACAGCAGCTGGTTTAGCTTCCTCC
GCTGCTGGCTTTGCTGCATTGGTCTCTGCAATTGCTAAGTTATACCAATTACCACAGTCAACTTCAGAAA
TATCTAGAATAGCAAGAAAGGGGTCTGGTTCAGCTTGTAGATCGTTGTTTGGCGGATACGTGGCCTGGGA
AATGGGAAAAGCTGAAGATGGTCATGATTCCATGGCAGTACAAATCGCAGACAGCTCTGACTGGCCTCAG
ATGAAAGCTTGTGTCCTAGTTGTCAGCGATATTAAAAAGGATGTGAGTTCCACTCAGGGTATGCAATTGA
CCGTGGCAACCTCCGAACTATTTAAAGAAAGAATTGAACATGTCGTACCAAAGAGATTTGAAGTCATGCG
TAAAGCCATTGTTGAAAAAGATTTCGCCACCTTTGCAAAGGAAACAATGATGGATTCCAACTCTTTCCAT
GCCACATGTTTGGACTCTTTCCCTCCAATATTCTACATGAATGACACTTCCAAGCGTATCATCAGTTGGT
GCCACACCATTAATCAGTTTTACGGAGAAACAATCGTTGCATACACGTTTGATGCAGGTCCAAATGCTGT
GTTGTACTACTTAGCTGAAAATGAGTCGAAACTCTTTGCATTTATCTATAAATTGTTTGGCTCTGTTCCT
GGATGGGACAAGAAATTTACTACTGAGCAGCTTGAGGCTTTCAACCATCAATTTGAATCATCTAACTTTA
CTGCACGTGAATTGGATCTTGAGTTGCAAAAGGATGTTGCCAGAGTGATTTTAACTCAAGTCGGTTCAGG
CCCACAAGAAACAAACGAATCTTTGATTGACGCAAAGACTGGTCTACCAAAGGAATAAGGATCTAGGAGG
TAATGATAATGCAAACGGAACACGTCATTTTATTGAATGCACAGGGAGTTCCCACGGGTACGCTGGAAAA
GTATGCCGCACACACGGCAGACACCCGCTTACATCTCGCGTTCTCCAGTTGGCTGTTTAATGCCAAAGGA
CAATTATTAGTTACCCGCCGCGCACTGAGCAAAAAAGCATGGCCTGGCGTGTGGACTAACTCGGTTTGTG
GGCACCCACAACTGGGAGAAAGCAACGAAGACGCAGTGATCCGCCGTTGCCGTTATGAGCTTGGCGTGGA
AATTACGCCTCCTGAATCTATCTATCCTGACTTTCGCTACCGCGCCACCGATCCGAGTGGCATTGTGGAA
AATGAAGTGTGTCCGGTATTTGCCGCACGCACCACTAGTGCGTTACAGATCAATGATGATGAAGTGATGG
ATTATCAATGGTGTGATTTAGCAGATGTATTACACGGTATTGATGCCACGCCGTGGGCGTTCAGTCCGTG
GATGGTGATGCAGGCGACAAATCGCGAAGCCAGAAAACGATTATCTGCATTTACCCAGCTTAAATAAGGA
TCTAGGAGGTTACTCATATGGACTTTCCGCAGCAACTCGAAGCCTGCGTTAAGCAGGCCAACCAGGCGCT
GAGCCGTTTTATCGCCCCACTGCCCTTTCAGAACACTCCCGTGGTCGAAACCATGCAGTATGGCGCATTA
TTAGGTGGTAAGCGCCTGCGACCTTTCCTGGTTTATGCCACCGGTCATATGTTCGGCGTTAGCACAAACA
CGCTGGACGCACCCGCTGCCGCCGTTGAGTGTATCCACGCTTACTCATTAATTCATGATGATTTACCGGC
AATGGATGATGACGATCTGCGTCGCGGTTTGCCAACCTGCCATGTGAAGTTTGGCGAAGCAAACGCGATT
CTCGCTGGCGACGCTTTACAAACGCTGGCGTTCTCGATTTTAAGCGATGCCGATATGCCGGAAGTGTCGG
ACCGCGACAGAATTTCGATGATTTCTGAACTGGCGAGCGCCAGTGGTATTGCCGGAATGTGCGGTGGTCA
GGCATTAGATTTAGACGCGGAAGGCAAACACGTACCTCTGGACGCGCTTGAGCGTATTCATCGTCATAAA
ACCGGCGCATTGATTCGCGCCGCCGTTCGCCTTGGTGCATTAAGCGCCGGAGATAAAGGACGTCGTGCTC
TGCCGGTACTCGACAAGTATGCAGAGAGCATCGGCCTTGCCTTCCAGGTTCAGGATGACATCCTGGATGT
GGTGGGAGATACTGCAACGTTGGGAAAACGCCAGGGTGCCGACCAGCAACTTGGTAAAAGTACCTACCCT
GCACTTCTGGGCCTTGAGCAAGCCCGGAAGAAAGCCCGGGATCTGATCGACGATGCCCGTCAGTCGCTGA
AACAACTGGCTGAACAGTCACTCGATACCTCGGCACTGGAAGCGCTAGCGGACTACATCATCCAGCGTAA
TAAATAATTAGGATCCAAACTCGAGTAAGGATCTCCAGGCATCAAATAAAACGAAAGGCTCAGTCGAAAG
ACTGGGCCTTTCGTTTTATCTGTTGTTTGTCGGTGAACGCTCTCTACTAGAGTCACACTGGCTCACCTTC
GGGTGGGCCTTTCTGCGTTTATACCTAGGGATATATTCCGCTTCCTCGCTCACTGACTCGCTACGCTCGG
TCGTTCGACTGCGGCGAGCGGAAATGGCTTACGAACGGGGCGGAGATTTCCTGGAAGATGCCAGGAAGAT
ACTTAACAGGGAAGTGAGAGGGCCGCGGCAAAGCCGTTTTTCCATAGGCTCCGCCCCCCTGACAAGCATC
ACGAAATCTGACGCTCAAATCAGTGGTGGCGAAACCCGACAGGACTATAAAGATACCAGGCGTTTCCCCC
TGGCGGCTCCCTCGTGCGCTCTCCTGTTCCTGCCTTTCGGTTTACCGGTGTCATTCCGCTGTTATGGCCG
CGTTTGTCTCATTCCACGCCTGACACTCAGTTCCGGGTAGGCAGTTCGCTCCAAGCTGGACTGTATGCAC
GAACCCCCCGTTCAGTCCGACCGCTGCGCCTTATCCGGTAACTATCGTCTTGAGTCCAACCCGGAAAGAC
ATGCAAAAGCACCACTGGCAGCAGCCACTGGTAATTGATTTAGAGGAGTTAGTCTTGAAGTCATGCGCCG
GTTAAGGCTAAACTGAAAGGACAAGTTTTGGTGACTGCGCTCCTCCAAGCCAGTTACCTCGGTTCAAAGA
GTTGGTAGCTCAGAGAACCTTCGAAAAACCGCCCTGCAAGGCGGTTTTTTCGTTTTCAGAGCAAGAGATT
ACGCGCAGACCAAAACGATCTCAAGAAGATCATCTTATTAATCAGATAAAATATTTCTAGATTTCAGTGC
AATTTATCTCTTCAAATGTAGCACCTGAAGTCAGCCCCATACGATATAAGTTGTTACTAGTGCTTGGATT
CTCACCAATAAAAAACGCCCGGCGGCAACCGAGCGTTCTGAACAAATCCAGATGGAGTTCTGAGGTCATT
ACTGGATCTATCAACAGGAGTCCAAGCGAGCTCGATATCAAATTACGCCCCGCCCTGCCACTCATCGCAG
TACTGTTGTAATTCATTAAGCATTCTGCCGACATGGAAGCCATCACAAACGGCATGATGAACCTGAATCG
CCAGCGGCATCAGCACCTTGTCGCCTTGCGTATAATATTTGCCCATGGTGAAAACGGGGGCGAAGAAGTT
GTCCATATTGGCCACGTTTAAATCAAAACTGGTGAAACTCACCCAGGGATTGGCTGAGACGAAAAACATA
TTCTCAATAAACCCTTTAGGGAAATAGGCCAGGTTTTCACCGTAACACGCCACATCTTGCGAATATATGT
GTAGAAACTGCCGGAAATCGTCGTGGTATTCACTCCAGAGCGATGAAAACGTTTCAGTTTGCTCATGGAA
AACGGTGTAACAAGGGTGAACACTATCCCATATCACCAGCTCACCGTCTTTCATTGCCATACGAAATTCC
GGATGAGCATTCATCAGGCGGGCAAGAATGTGAATAAAGGCCGGATAAAACTTGTGCTTATTTTTCTTTA
CGGTCTTTAAAAAGGCCGTAATATCCAGCTGAACGGTCTGGTTATAGGTACATTGAGCAACTGACTGAAA
TGCCTCAAAATGTTCTTTACGATGCCATTGGGATATATCAACGGTGGTATATCCAGTGATTTTTTTCTCC
ATTTTAGCTTCCTTAGCTCCTGAAAATCTCGATAACTCAAAAAATACGCCCGGTAGTGATCTTATTTCAT
TATGGTGAAAGTTGGAACCTCTTACGTGCCGATCAACGTCTCATTTTCGCCAGATATCGACGTCGGTGCC
TAATGAGTGAGCTAACTTACATTAATTGCGTTGCGCTCACTGCCCGCTTTCCAGTCGGGAAACCTGTCGT
GCCAGCTGCATTAATGAATCGGCCAACGCGCGGGGAGAGGCGGTTTGCGTATTGGGCGCCAGGGTGGTTT
TTCTTTTCACCAGTGAGACGGGCAACAGCTGATTGCCCTTCACCGCCTGGCCCTGAGAGAGTTGCAGCAA
GCGGTCCACGCTGGTTTGCCCCAGCAGGCGAAAATCCTGTTTGATGGTGGTTAACGGCGGGATATAACAT
GAGCTGTCTTCGGTATCGTCGTATCCCACTACCGAGATGTCCGCACCAACGCGCAGCCCGGACTCGGTAA
TGGCGCGCATTGCGCCCAGCGCCATCTGATCGTTGGCAACCAGCATCGCAGTGGGAACGATGCCCTCATT
CAGCATTTGCATGGTTTGTTGAAAACCGGACATGGCACTCCAGTCGCCTTCCCGTTCCGCTATCGGCTGA
ATTTGATTGCGAGTGAGATATTTATGCCAGCCAGCCAGACGCAGACGCGCCGAGACAGAACTTAATGGGC
CCGCTAACAGCGCGATTTGCTGGTGACCCAATGCGACCAGATGCTCCACGCCCAGTCGCGTACCGTCTTC
ATGGGAGAAAATAATACTGTTGATGGGTGTCTGGTCAGAGACATCAAGAAATAACGCCGGAACATTAGTG
CAGGCAGCTTCCACAGCAATGGCATCCTGGTCATCCAGCGGATAGTTAATGATCAGCCCACTGACGCGTT
GCGCGAGAAGATTGTGCACCGCCGCTTTACAGGCTTCGACGCCGCTTCGTTCTACCATCGACACCACCAC
GCTGGCACCCAGTTGATCGGCGCGAGATTTAATCGCCGCGACAATTTGCGACGGCGCGTGCAGGGCCAGA
CTGGAGGTGGCAACGCCAATCAGCAACGACTGTTTGCCCGCCAGTTGTTGTGCCACGCGGTTGGGAATGT
AATTCAGCTCCGCCATCGCCGCTTCCACTTTTTCCCGCGTTTTCGCAGAAACGTGGCTGGCCTGGTTCAC
CACGCGGGAAACGGTCTGATAAGAGACACCGGCATACTCTGCGACATCGTATAACGTTACTGGTTTCACA
TTCACCACCCTGAATTGACTCTCTTCCGGGCGCTATCATGCCATACCGCGAAAGGTTTTGCGCCATTCGA
TGGTGTCCGGGATCTCGACGCTCTCCCTTATGCGACTCCTGCATTAGGAAGCAGCCCAGTAGTAGGTTGA
GGCCGTTGAGCACCGCCGCCGCAAGGAATGGTGCATGCAAGGAGATGGCGCCCAACAGTCCCCCGGCCAC
GGGGCCTGCCACCATACCCACGCCGAAACAAGCGCTCATGAGCCCGAAGTGGCGAGCCCGATCTTCCCCA
TCGGTGATGTCGGCGATATAGGCGCCAGCAACCGCACCTGTGGCGCCGGTGATGCCGGCCACGATGCGTC
CGGCGTAGAGGATCGAGATCGTTTAGGCACCCCAGGC
Features (pLannotate 1.2.2; 21 found; start..end, strand, type, name):
      1..31      +  promoter       lac UV5 promoter: E. coli lac promoter with an "up" mutation
     35..57      +  protein_bind   lac operator (fragment): The lac repressor binds to the lac operator to inhibit transcription in E. coli. This inhibition can be relieved by adding lactose or isopropyl-β-D-thiogalactopyranoside (IPTG). lac repressor encoded by lacI
     95..1276    +  CDS            atoB: ATOB_ECOLI - Experimental evidence at protein level: Swiss-Prot protein existence level 1. From Escherichia coli (strain K12).
   1303..2775    +  CDS            ERG13: HMCS_YEAST - Also known as HMGS. Experimental evidence at protein level: Swiss-Prot protein existence level 1. This enzyme condenses acetyl-CoA with acetoacetyl-CoA to form HMG-CoA, which is the substrate for HMG-CoA reductase. From Saccharomyces cerevisiae (strain ATCC 204508 / S288c) (Baker's yeast).
   2801..4303    +  CDS            HMG1 (fragment): HMDH1_YEAST - Experimental evidence at protein level: Swiss-Prot protein existence level 1. One of 2 isozymes that catalyze the conversion of HMG-CoA to mevalonate. It is the rate-limiting enzyme of the sterol biosynthesis pathway. Involved in ergosterol biosynthesis. From Saccharomyces cerevisiae (strain ATCC 204508 / S288c) (Baker's yeast).
   4330..5658    +  CDS            ERG12: KIME_YEAST - Also known as RAR1. Experimental evidence at protein level: Swiss-Prot protein existence level 1. RAR (regulation of autonomous replication) is a protein whose activity increases the mitotic stability of plasmids. From Saccharomyces cerevisiae (strain ATCC 204508 / S288c) (Baker's yeast).
   5682..7034    +  CDS            ERG8: ERG8_YEAST - Experimental evidence at protein level: Swiss-Prot protein existence level 1. From Saccharomyces cerevisiae (strain ATCC 204508 / S288c) (Baker's yeast).
   7058..8245    +  CDS            MVD1: MVD1_YEAST - Also known as ERG19, MPD. Experimental evidence at protein level: Swiss-Prot protein existence level 1. From Saccharomyces cerevisiae (strain ATCC 204508 / S288c) (Baker's yeast).
   8269..8814    +  CDS            idi: IDI_ECOLI - Also known as ygfV. Experimental evidence at protein level: Swiss-Prot protein existence level 1. Catalyzes the 1,3-allylic rearrangement of the homoallylic substrate isopentenyl (IPP) to its highly electrophilic allylic isomer, dimethylallyl diphosphate (DMAPP). From Escherichia coli (strain K12).
   8838..9734    +  CDS            ispA: ISPA_ECOLI - Experimental evidence at protein level: Swiss-Prot protein existence level 1. From Escherichia coli (strain K12).
   9773..9844    +  terminator     rrnB T1 terminator: transcription terminator T1 from the E. coli rrnB gene
   9860..9887    +  terminator     T7Te terminator: phage T7 early transcription terminator
   9906..9961    -  rep_origin     RSF ori (fragment): Plasmids containing the RSF 1030 origin of replication can be propagated in E. coli cells that contain additional plasmids with compatible origins.
  10049..10594   -  rep_origin     p15A ori: Plasmids containing the medium-copy-number p15A origin of replication can be propagated in E. coli cells that contain a second plasmid with the ColE1 origin.
  10708..10802   -  terminator     lambda t0 terminator: transcription terminator from phage lambda
  10826..11482   -  CDS            cat: CAT_ECOLX - Experimental evidence at protein level: Swiss-Prot protein existence level 1. This enzyme is an effector of chloramphenicol resistance in bacteria. From Escherichia coli. This protein is used as a marker in many commonly used cloning vectors, such as pACYC184.
  11483..11585   -  promoter       cat promoter: promoter of the E. coli cat gene encoding chloramphenicol acetyltransferase
  11623..11644   -  protein_bind   CAP binding site: CAP binding activates transcription in the presence of cAMP. E. coli catabolite activator protein
  11657..12739   -  CDS            lacI: lac repressor; lacI; The lac repressor binds to the lac operator to inhibit transcription in E. coli. This inhibition can be relieved by adding lactose or isopropyl-β-D-thiogalactopyranoside (IPTG).
  12740..12817   -  promoter       lacI promoter: lacI
  12825..13104   -  CDS            TcR (fragment): tetracycline efflux protein; tet; confers resistance to tetracycline
