[The description below was written by a language model from this plasmid's Addgene catalogue record, the feature table of its GenBank file and pLannotate feature annotations shown in this document.]
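Description:
pBbA5c-MevT(CO)-MBIS(CO, ispA) is a roughly 13.1 kb bacterial expression plasmid built on the pBbA5c backbone for metabolic engineering in E. coli. It replicates from the p15A origin, which the catalogue lists as low copy and which is compatible with ColE1-type plasmids, so a second plasmid can be maintained in the same cell. Selection is by chloramphenicol, through a cat gene driven by its own promoter and followed by the lambda t0 terminator. The backbone also carries lacI with its native promoter. This supplies the repressor that acts on the lac operator next to the lacUV5 promoter, making expression of the payload IPTG-inducible.

The payload is a single eight-gene operon encoding the heterologous mevalonate pathway from acetyl-CoA to farnesyl diphosphate. The genes, in order, are:

- E. coli atoB (acetoacetyl-CoA thiolase)
- yeast ERG13 (HMG-CoA synthase)
- a fragment of yeast HMG1 (HMG-CoA reductase)
- yeast ERG12 (mevalonate kinase)
- yeast ERG8 (phosphomevalonate kinase)
- yeast MVD1 (diphosphomevalonate decarboxylase)
- E. coli idi (IPP isomerase)
- E. coli ispA (farnesyl diphosphate synthase)

The first five genes are recorded as codon-optimised. The operon ends in tandem rrnB T1 and T7Te terminators, and it is flanked by EcoRI/BglII and BamHI/XhoI sites that remain intact. The mevalonate kinase carries an R364S substitution. The depositor notes that this position seems prone to mutation and that the change is not expected to impair function, although its exact effect is unknown.

The GenBank record leaves the pathway genes unannotated, and its two "Factor Xa site" calls inside the operon are probably incidental matches. The sequencing-derived table identifies all eight genes. It differs slightly in length from the GenBank record and also flags small RSF ori and TcR fragments.

The associated publication concerns microbial production of a terpene-based biofuel. This is consistent with using the plasmid to supply sesquiterpene precursor, presumably alongside a separately expressed terpene synthase.
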