Addgene plasmid #35151: pBbA5c-MevT(CO)-MBIS(CO, ispA)
Depositing lab: Jay Keasling & Taek Soon Lee. Depositing organization: Lawrence Berkeley National Laboratory. Publication: Identification and microbial production of a terpene-based advanced biofuel. Peralta-Yahya PP, Ouellet M, Chan R, Mukhopadhyay A, Keasling JD, Lee TS. Nat Commun. 2011 Sep 27;2:483. doi: 10.1038/ncomms1494. PubMed 21952217.
Backbone
  Vector backbone: pBbA5c
  Vector type: Bacterial Expression, Synthetic Biology
Growth in bacteria
  Bacterial resistance: Chloramphenicol, 25 μg/mL
  Growth temperature: 37°C
  Growth strain: DH10B
  Copy number: Low Copy
Gene/Insert
  Gene/Insert name: AtoB(co)-HMGS(co)-HMGR(co)-MK(co)-PMK(co)-PMD-Idi-IspA
  Species: S. cerevisiae (budding yeast); E. Coli
  Mutation: R364S in Mevalonate Kinase
  Promoter: LacUV5,
  Cloning method: Restriction Enzyme; 5′ cloning site EcoR1, BglII (not destroyed); 3′ cloning site BamH1, Xho1 (not destroyed)
  Sequencing primers: 5′ gatcgtttaggcacccca; 3′ CGTTTTATTTGATGCCTGG
Terms and licenses: Academic/Nonprofit Terms; Industry Terms: Not Available to Industry
Depositor comments: Please note that the R364 in Mevalonate Kinase (MK) may be susceptible to mutations. The R364S mutation is not expected to impact overall function, however the exact effects are unknown.
How to cite: pBbA5c-MevT(CO)-MBIS(CO, ispA) was a gift from Jay Keasling & Taek Soon Lee (Addgene plasmid # 35151 ; http://n2t.net/addgene:35151 ; RRID:Addgene_35151)
