>Addgene plasmid #35151 | pBbA5c-MevT(CO)-MBIS(CO, ispA) | addgene partial sequence | sequence record 44610 | pBbA5c-F 5'-aaggtgcgatgctggatct-3'
GGCCCGGCACCAATGCCCGCCAACTGGCCCGTATCGTGGCCTGCGCGGTTCTGGCGGGTGAGCTGAGCCT
GTGCGCCGCATTAGCCGCGGGCCATTTAGTTCAATCTCACATGACCCACAACCGCAAGCCGGCAGAACCA
ACCAAGCCAAATAACCTGGACGCAACCGACATTAACCGTCTGAAGGATGGCAGCGTCACGTGCATTAAAA
GCTGATGAGGATCTAGGAGGAAATAACCATGTCTCTGCCATTCCTGACGTCTGCGCCAGGTAAGGTGATC
ATCTTCGGCGAGCACTCTGCGGTGTACAATAAGCCGGCCGTCGCCGCCTCTGTGTCTGCGTTACGCACCT
ACCTGCTGATCAGCGAATCTTCTGCACCGGACACGATCGAGCTGGACTTTCCGGACATCAGCTTCAACCA
CAAGTGGAGCATCAACGACTTCAACGCGATCACGGAGGACCAGGTGAACAGCCAAAAGCTGGCCAAAGCC
CAGCAAGCAACCGACGGTCTGTCTCAGGAGCTGGTGTCTCTGCTGGACCCGCTGTTAGCGCAGTTAAGCG
AGAGCTTCCATTACCACGCCGCGTTCTGCTTCCTGTACATGTTCGTTTGCCTGTGCCCGCACGCAAAGAA
CATCAAGTTCAGCCTGAAGAGCACGCTGCCGATTGGCGCAGGCTTAGGCTCTAGCGCATCTATCAGCGTG
AGCCTGGCGCTGGCGATGGCCTATCTGGGTGGCCTGATTGGCAGCAACGACCTGGAGAAACTGAGCGAAA
ACGACAAGCACATCGTG
