>Addgene plasmid #35151 | pBbA5c-MevT(CO)-MBIS(CO, ispA) | addgene partial sequence | sequence record 44612 | pBbA5c-5 5'-gatcgtttaggcacccca-3'
TATGTGTGGAATTGTGAGCGGATAACAATTTCAGAATTCAAAAGATCTAAAGGAGGCCATCCTGGCCATG
AAGAACTGTGTGATTGTTTCTGCGGTCCGCACGGCGATCGGCAGCTTTAACGGCTCTTTAGCGAGCACCT
CTGCAATCGATCTGGGTGCGACGGTCATTAAGGCCGCCATTGAACGCGCCAAAATCGACAGCCAGCACGT
TGATGAGGTGATCATGGGCAATGTGTTACAAGCCGGCCTGGGTCAAAACCCAGCGCGTCAAGCACTGTTA
AAATCTGGTCTGGCCGAGACCGTGTGTGGCTTCACCGTCAATAAGGTTTGCGGCTCTGGCCTGAAGAGCG
TGGCCCTGGCAGCACAAGCGATTCAAGCCGGTCAGGCACAAAGCATCGTTGCGGGTGGCATGGAGAACAT
GTCTCTGGCGCCGTACTTATTAGATGCCAAAGCCCGCAGCGGTTATCGCCTGGGCGATGGTCAGGTGTAC
GACGTCATCTTACGCGATGGCTTAATGTGCGCGACCCACGGTTACCACATGGGTATTACGGCCGAAAACG
TGGCGAAAGAATACGGCATTACGCGCGAGATGCAGGATGAATTAGCACTGCACTCTCAGCGCAAAGCAGC
AGCCGCGATCGAGTCTGGTGCGTTTACGGCGGAAATCGTGCCAGTTAACGTGGTCACGCGCAAGAAGACG
TTCGTTTTCAGCCAGGACGAGTTCCCGAAGGCAAACAGCACCGCGGAGGC
