>Addgene plasmid #35151 | pBbA5c-MevT(CO)-MBIS(CO, ispA) | addgene partial sequence | sequence record 44630 | pBbA5c-3 5'-CGTTTTATTTGATGCCTGG-3'
CAGCGACTGACGGGCATCGTCGATCAGATCCCGGGCTTTCTTCCGGGCTTGCTCAAGGCCCAGAAGTGCA
GGGTAGGTACTTTTACCAAGTTGCTGGTCGGCACCCTGGCGTTTTCCCAACGTTGCAGTATCTCCCACCA
CATCCAGGATGTCATCCTGAACCTGGAAGGCAAGGCCGATGCTCTCTGCATACTTGTCGAGTACCGGCAG
AGCACGACGTCCTTTATCTCCGGCGCTTAATGCACCAAGGCGAACGGCGGCGCGAATCAATGCGCCGGTT
TTATGACGATGAATACGCTCAAGCGCGTCCAGAGGTACGTGTTTGCCTTCCGCGTCTAAATCTAATGCCT
GACCACCGCACATTCCGGCAATACCACTGGCGCTCGCCAGTTCAGAAATCATCGAAATTCTGTCGCGGTC
CGACACTTCCGGCATATCGGCATCGCTTAAAATCGAGAACGCCAGCGTTTGTAAAGCGTCGCCAGCGAGA
ATCGCGTTTGCTTCGCCAAACTTCACATGGCAGGTTGGCAAACCGCGACGCAGATCGTCATCATCCATTG
CCGGTAAATCATCATGAATTAATGAGTAAGCGTGGATACACTCAACGGCGG
